Addgene plasmid #186145: FAK Fus
Purpose: For expresseion of recombinant FAK using baccolovirus in SF9 cells
Depositing lab: Michael Rosen. Depositing organization: University of Texas Southwestern Medical Center. Publication: Synergistic phase separation of two pathways promotes integrin clustering and nascent adhesion formation. Case LB, De Pasquale M, Henry L, Rosen MK. Elife. 2022 Jan 20;11. pii: 72588. doi: 10.7554/eLife.72588. PubMed 35049497.
Backbone
  Vector backbone: pFastBac Htb
  Backbone size w/o insert (bp): 4857
  Vector type: Insect Expression
Growth in bacteria
  Bacterial resistance: Ampicillin, 100 μg/mL
  Growth temperature: 37°C
  Growth strain: DH5alpha
  Copy number: Low Copy
Gene/Insert
  Gene/Insert name: PTK2
  Species: M. musculus (mouse)
  Insert size (bp): 3135
  Mutation: C-terminal linker swapped with FUS IDR
  Entrez Gene: PTK2 (a.k.a. FADK, FADK 1, FAK, FAK1, FRNK, PPP1R71, p125FAK, pp125FAK)
  Promoter: polyhedrin promoter
  Tag / fusion protein: His6 (N terminal on insert)
  Cloning method: Gibson Cloning
  Sequencing primers: 5′ polyhedrin-fwd,; 3′ SV40pA-R
Resource information
  A portion of this plasmid was derived from a plasmid made by: Synthesized
Terms and licenses: Academic/Nonprofit Terms; Industry Terms: Not Available to Industry
How to cite: FAK Fus was a gift from Michael Rosen (Addgene plasmid # 186145 ; http://n2t.net/addgene:186145 ; RRID:Addgene_186145)
