[The description below was written by a language model from this plasmid's Addgene catalogue record and pLannotate feature annotations shown in this document.]
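Description:
FAK Fus is a baculovirus donor (transfer) plasmid built on the pFastBac HTb backbone for producing recombinant focal adhesion kinase in Sf9 insect cells. It is propagated in E. coli through a ColE1/pUC-type origin and selected with ampicillin via the β-lactamase gene. An f1 origin is also present. The catalogue lists the plasmid as low copy, although the annotated origin is of the type usually described as high copy. The sequenced record is about 7.95 kb, consistent with the stated backbone and insert sizes.

The expression cassette sits between the Tn7R and Tn7L ends of a mini-Tn7 element, together with a gentamicin acetyltransferase gene driven by the Pc integron promoter. In Bac-to-Bac-style systems, this arrangement lets the whole segment transpose into a bacmid carried by a suitable E. coli host. Gentamicin resistance marks the transposed cassette, and the resulting recombinant bacmid is used to generate baculovirus. Within the element, the Autographa californica polyhedrin promoter, a very strong late viral promoter, drives an open reading frame that begins with an N-terminal His tag (recorded as His6) followed by a TEV protease cleavage site. This permits affinity purification and subsequent tag removal. The coding sequence is mouse PTK2 (FAK), about 3.1 kb, and it is terminated by the SV40 polyadenylation signal.

The insert is an engineered variant in which the C-terminal linker of FAK has been replaced by the intrinsically disordered region of FUS. The feature table annotates the whole region simply as Ptk2 and does not resolve the swapped segment. The associated work concerns phase separation in integrin clustering and nascent adhesion formation, so the purified protein is presumably meant to test the linker's contribution to that behaviour.
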