Features (pLannotate 1.2.2; 17 found; start..end, strand, type, name):
      1..589     +  rep_origin     ori: high-copy-number ColE1/pMB1/pBR322/pUC origin of replication
    775..826     -  misc_feature   bom (fragment): basis of mobility region from pBR322
    894..1118    -  mobile_element Tn7R: mini-Tn7 element (right end of the Tn7 transposon) Tn7
   1185..1718    -  CDS            GmR: gentamycin acetyltransferase; aacC1; confers resistance to gentamycin
   1907..1935    -  promoter       Pc promoter: intI1 (promoter lies within the coding sequence); class 1 integron promoter
   1913..2260    -  CDS            YPR2_ECOLX (fragment): Protein predicted: Swiss-Prot protein existence level 4. From Escherichia coli.
   2287..2378    +  promoter       polyhedrin promoter: polh from Autographa californica; promoter for the baculovirus polyhedrin gene
   2443..2462    +  CDS            8xHis (fragment): 8xHis affinity tag
   2484..2504    +  CDS            TEV site: tobacco etch virus (TEV) protease recognition and cleavage site
   2520..5645    +  CDS            Ptk2: FAK1_MOUSE - Also known as Fadk, Fak, Fak1, Kiaa4203. Experimental evidence at protein level: Swiss-Prot protein existence level 1. [Isoform 9]: Does not contain a kinase domain and inhibits PTK2/FAK1 phosphorylation and signaling. Its enhanced expression can attenuate the nuclear accumulation of LPXN and limit its ability to enhance serum response factor (SRF)-dependent gene transcription (By similarity). From Mus musculus (Mouse).
   5720..5803    +  CDS            large T antigen (fragment): large T antigen from SV40 (simian virus 40)
   5826..5960    +  polyA_signal   SV40 poly(A) signal: SV40 polyadenylation signal
   5989..6154    -  mobile_element Tn7L: mini-Tn7 element (left end of the Tn7 transposon) Tn7
   6317..6333    +  CDS            lacZα (fragment): LacZα fragment of β-galactosidase; lacZ fragment
   6338..6792    +  rep_origin     f1 ori (sequence partly withheld): f1 bacteriophage origin of replication; arrow indicates direction of (+) strand synthesis
   6818..6922    +  promoter       AmpR promoter: bla
   6923..7783    +  CDS            AmpR: β-lactamase; bla; confers resistance to ampicillin, carbenicillin, and related antibiotics
>Addgene plasmid #186145 | FAK Fus | addgene full sequence | sequence record 365830 | Addgene NGS Result
TTGAGATCCTTTTTTTCTGCGCGTAATCTGCTGCTTGCAAACAAAAAAACCACCGCTACCAGCGGTGGTT
TGTTTGCCGGATCAAGAGCTACCAACTCTTTTTCCGAAGGTAACTGGCTTCAGCAGAGCGCAGATACCAA
ATACTGTTCTTCTAGTGTAGCCGTAGTTAGGCCACCACTTCAAGAACTCTGTAGCACCGCCTACATACCT
CGCTCTGCTAATCCTGTTACCAGTGGCTGCTGCCAGTGGCGATAAGTCGTGTCTTACCGGGTTGGACTCA
AGACGATAGTTACCGGATAAGGCGCAGCGGTCGGGCTGAACGGGGGGTTCGTGCACACAGCCCAGCTTGG
AGCGAACGACCTACACCGAACTGAGATACCTACAGCGTGAGCTATGAGAAAGCGCCACGCTTCCCGAAGG
GAGAAAGGCGGACAGGTATCCGGTAAGCGGCAGGGTCGGAACAGGAGAGCGCACGAGGGAGCTTCCAGGG
GGAAACGCCTGGTATCTTTATAGTCCTGTCGGGTTTCGCCACCTCTGACTTGAGCGTCGATTTTTGTGAT
GCTCGTCAGGGGGGCGGAGCCTATGGAAAAACGCCAGCAACGCGGCCTTTTTACGGTTCCTGGCCTTTTG
CTGGCCTTTTGCTCACATGTTCTTTCCTGCGTTATCCCCTGATTCTGTGGATAACCGTATTACCGCCTTT
GAGTGAGCTGATACCGCTCGCCGCAGCCGAACGACCGAGCGCAGCGAGTCAGTGAGCGAGGAAGCGGAAG
AGCGCCTGATGCGGTATTTTCTCCTTACGCATCTGTGCGGTATTTCACACCGCATAGACCAGCCGCGTAA
CCTGGCAAAATCGGTTACGGTTGAGTAATAAATGGATGCCCTGCGTAAGCGGGTGTGGGCGGACAATAAA
GTCTTAAACTGAACAAAATAGATCTAAACTATGACAATAAAGTCTTAAACTAGACAGAATAGTTGTAAAC
TGAAATCAGTCCAGTTATGCTGTGAAAAAGCATACTGGACTTTTGTTATGGCTAAAGCAAACTCTTCATT
TTCTGAAGTGCAAATTGCCCGTCGTATTAAAGAGGGGCGTGGCCAAGGGCATGGTAAAGACTATATTCGC
GGCGTTGTGACAATTTACCGAACAACTCCGCGGCCGGGAAGCCGATCTCGGCTTGAACGAATTGTTAGGT
GGCGGTACTTGGGTCGATATCAAAGTGCATCACTTCTTCCCGTATGCCCAACTTTGTATAGAGAGCCACT
GCGGGATCGTCACCGTAATCTGCTTGCACGTAGATCACATAAGCACCAAGCGCGTTGGCCTCATGCTTGA
GGAGATTGATGAGCGCGGTGGCAATGCCCTGCCTCCGGTGCTCGCCGGAGACTGCGAGATCATAGATATA
GATCTCACTACGCGGCTGCTCAAACTTGGGCAGAACGTAAGCCGCGAGAGCGCCAACAACCGCTTCTTGG
TCGAAGGCAGCAAGCGCGATGAATGTCTTACTACGGAGCAAGTTCCCGAGGTAATCGGAGTCCGGCTGAT
GTTGGGAGTAGGTGGCTACGTCTCCGAACTCACGACCGAAAAGATCAAGAGCAGCCCGCATGGATTTGAC
TTGGTCAGGGCCGAGCCTACATGTGCGAATGATGCCCATACTTGAGCCACCTAACTTTGTTTTAGGGCGA
CTGCCCTGCTGCGTAACATCGTTGCTGCTGCGTAACATCGTTGCTGCTCCATAACATCAAACATCGACCC
ACGGCGTAACGCGCTTGCTGCTTGGATGCCCGAGGCATAGACTGTACAAAAAAACAGTCATAACAAGCCA
TGAAAACCGCCACTGCGCCGTTACCACCGCTGCGTTCGGTCAAGGTTCTGGACCAGTTGCGTGAGCGCAT
ACGCTACTTGCATTACAGTTTACGAACCGAACAGGCTTATGTCAACTGGGTTCGTGCCTTCATCCGTTTC
CACGGTGTGCGTCACCCGGCAACCTTGGGCAGCAGCGAAGTCGAGGCATTTCTGTCCTGGCTGGCGAACG
AGCGCAAGGTTTCGGTCTCCACGCATCGTCAGGCATTGGCGGCCTTGCTGTTCTTCTACGGCAAGGTGCT
GTGCACGGATCTGCCCTGGCTTCAGGAGATCGGAAGACCTCGGCCGTCGCGGCGCTTGCCGGTGGTGCTG
ACCCCGGATGAAGTGGTTCGCATCCTCGGTTTTCTGGAAGGCGAGCATCGTTTGTTCGCCCAGGACTCTA
GCTATAGTTCTAGTGGTTGGCTACGTATACTCCGGAATATTAATAGATCATGGAGATAATTAAAATGATA
ACCATCTCGCAAATAAATAAGTATTTTACTGTTTTCGTAACAGTTTTGTAATAAAAAAACCTATAAATAT
TCCGGATTATTCATACCGTCCCACCATCGGGCGCGGATCTCGGTCCGAAACCATGTCGTACTACCATCAC
CATCACCATCACGATTACGATATCCCAACGACCGAAAACCTGTATTTTCAGGGCGCCATGGGGATCCGGA
TGGCAGCTGCTTATCTTGACCCAAACTTGAATCACACACCAAGTTCGAGTACTAAGACTCACCTGGGTAC
TGGCATGGAACGGTCCCCTGGTGCAATGGAACGAGTATTAAAGGTCTTTCATCATTTTGAAAGCAGTAGT
GAGCCAACCACCTGGGCCAGTATTATCAGGCATGGAGATGCTACTGATGTCAGGGGCATCATTCAGAAGA
TAGTGGACAGTCACAAAGTAAAGCACGTGGCCTGCTATGGATTTCGCCTCAGTCACCTGCGATCGGAGGA
GGTGCACTGGCTGCACGTGGACATGGGTGTCTCCAGTGTGAGGGAGAAATATGAACTCGCCCACCCACCA
GAGGAGTGGAAATATGAGTTGAGAATTCGTTACTTGCCAAAAGGATTTCTAAACCAGTTTACTGAAGATA
AGCCAACATTGAATTTCTTCTATCAACAGGTGAAGAGTGACTACATGCAAGAAATAGCTGATCAAGTAGA
CCAAGAAATAGCTTTGAAGTTGGGTTGTTTGGAAATTAGGCGATCCTATTGGGAGATGAGGGGTAATGCC
CTAGAGAAGAAGTCCAACTATGAAGTATTAGAAAAAGATGTTGGTTTAAAGCGATTTTTTCCTAAGAGTT
TACTGGATTCTGTCAAGGCCAAAACACTAAGAAAGCTGATCCAGCAAACATTCAGGCAGTTTGCCAACCT
TAATAGAGAAGAAAGCATCCTGAAATTCTTTGAGATTCTTTCTCCTGTGTACAGATTTGACAAAGAGTGC
TTCAAGTGTGCCCTTGGGTCAAGTTGGATCATTTCTGTGGAATTGGCAATCGGCCCAGAAGAAGGGATCA
GTTACCTGACAGACAAAGGCTGCAATCCCACACACCTAGCAGACTTTAACCAAGTGCAGACCATCCAGTA
CTCAAACAGTGAAGACAAAGACAGGAAAGGAATGCTACAACTCAAAATCGCTGGTGCTCCTGAGCCTCTG
ACCGTGACGGCACCATCCCTAACCATTGCCGAGAACATGGCCGACCTGATTGATGGATACTGCCGGCTGG
TGAATGGAGCCACACAATCTTTCATCATCAGACCCCAGAAAGAAGGTGAACGGGCGTTGCCATCAATACC
AAAGTTGGCCAACAGTGAAAAGCAAGGCATGCGGACACATGCAGTCTCTGTGTCAGAGACAGATGACTAT
GCAGAGATCATCGATGAGGAAGACACATACACCATGCCCTCGACCAGGGATTATGAGATTCAGAGAGAAA
GAATAGAACTTGGACGCTGTATTGGAGAAGGTCAGTTTGGAGATGTACATCAAGGCGTGTACCTGAGCCC
AGAGAATCCAGCTTTGGCTGTTGCAATCAAAACATGTAAAAACTGTACTTCGGACAGCGTGAGAGAGAAG
TTCCTTCAAGAAGCCTTAACAATGCGTCAGTTTGACCATCCTCACATCGTGAAGCTGATTGGAGTCATTA
CAGAGAACCCTGTCTGGATAATCATGGAGTTGTGCACACTTGGAGAGCTGAGGTCATTTTTGCAAGTAAG
AAAATACAGCTTGGACCTGGCATCTTTGATATTATATGCCTATCAGCTTAGTACAGCACTCGCGTATCTG
GAGAGCAAAAGATTTGTTCACAGGGACATTGCTGCTCGGAATGTTCTGGTGTCTTCAAATGATTGTGTAA
AATTGGGAGACTTTGGATTATCTCGATATATGGAAGACAGTACTTACTATAAAGCTTCCAAAGGAAAATT
ACCTATTAAATGGATGGCTCCAGAGTCAATCAATTTTCGACGTTTTACCTCAGCTAGTGACGTGTGGATG
TTTGGTGTGTGTATGTGGGAGATACTGATGCATGGCGTGAAGCCTTTTCAAGGAGTGAAGAACAATGATG
TGATCGGTCGAATTGAAAATGGGGAAAGATTACCAATGCCTCCAAATTGTCCTCCCACCCTCTACAGCCT
TATGACGAAATGTTGGGCCTATGACCCCAGCAGGCGGCCCAGGTTTACTGAACTAAAAGCTCAGCTCAGC
ACAATCCTGGAGGAGGAGAAGGTGCAGCAAGAAGAAGCCTCAAACGATTATACCCAACAAGCAACCCAAA
GCTATGGGGCCTACCCCACCCAGCCCGGGCAGGGCTATTCCCAGCAGAGCAGTCAGCCCTACGGACAGCA
GAGTTACAGTGGTTATAGCCAGTCCACGGACACTTCAGGCTATGGCCAGAGCAGCTATTCTTCTTATGGC
CAGAGCCAGAACACAGGCTATGGAACTCAGTCAACTCCCCAGGGATATGGCTCGACTGGCGGCTATGGCA
GTAGCCAGAGCTCCCAATCGTCTTACGGGCAGCAGTCCTCCTATCCTGGCTATGGCCAGCAGCCAGCTCC
CAGCAGCACCTCGGGAAGTTACGGTAGCAGTTCTCAGAGCAGCAGCTATGGGCAGCCCCAGAGTGGGAGC
TACAGCCAGCAGCCTAGCTATGGTGGACAGCAGCAAAGCTATGGACAGCAGCAAAGCTATAATCCCCCTC
AGGGCTATGGACAGCAGAACCAGTACAACAGCAGCAGTGGTGGTGGAGGTGGAGGTGGAGGTGGAGGTAA
CTATGGCCAAGATCAATCCTCCATGAGTAGTGGTGGTGGCAGTGGTGGCGGTTATGGCAATCAAGACCAG
AGTGGTGGAGGTGGCAGCGGTGGCTATGGACAGCAGGACCGTGGACCCACTGCCAACCTTGACCGGTCCA
ATGACAAGGTATATGAAAATGTGACAGGCCTAGTGAAGGCTGTCATCGAGATGTCCAGCAAAATCCAGCC
AGCTCCTCCAGAAGAGTACGTCCCTATGGTGAAGGAAGTTGGCCTGGCCCTGCGGACCTTACTAGCCACG
GTGGATGAGACCATTCCTGCTCTTCCAGCCAGCACTCATCGAGAGATCGAGATGGCACAGAAGCTGCTGA
ACTCCGACTTAGGCGAGCTCATCAGCAAGATGAAGCTGGCGCAGCAGTACGTCATGACCAGCCTGCAGCA
GGAGTATAAGAAGCAGATGCTGACAGCTGCTCACGCCCTGGCTGTGGATGCCAAGAACCTACTTGATGTT
ATTGATCAAGCAAGACTGAAAATGCTAGGGCAGACACGGCCACACTGAGCGGCCGCTTTCGAATCTAGAG
CCTGCAGTCTCGAGGCATGCGGTACCAAGCTTGTCGAGAAGTACTAGAGGATCATAATCAGCCATACCAC
ATTTGTAGAGGTTTTACTTGCTTTAAAAAACCTCCCACACCTCCCCCTGAACCTGAAACATAAAATGAAT
GCAATTGTTGTTGTTAACTTGTTTATTGCAGCTTATAATGGTTACAAATAAAGCAATAGCATCACAAATT
TCACAAATAAAGCATTTTTTTCACTGCATTCTAGTTGTGGTTTGTCCAAACTCATCAATGTATCTTATCA
TGTCTGGATCTGATCACTGATATCGCCTAGGAGATCCGAACCAGATAAGTGAAATCTAGTTCCAAACTAT
TTTGTCATTTTTAATTTTCGTATTAGCTTACGACGCTACACCCAGTTCCCATCTATTTTGTCACTCTTCC
CTAAATAATCCTTAAAAACTCCATTTCCACCCCTCCCAGTTCCCAACTATTTTGTCCGCCCACAGCGGGG
CATTTTTCTTCCTGTTATGTTTTTAATCAAACATCCTGCCAACTCCATGTGACAAACCGTCATCTTCGGC
TACTTTTTCTCTGTCACAGAATGAAAATTTTTCTGTCATCTCTTCGTTATTAATGTTTGTAATTGACTGA
ATATCAACGCTTATTTGCAGCCTGAATGGCGAATGGG
[124 nt withheld, positions 6338-6461]
C
[91 nt withheld, positions 6463-6553]
A
[49 nt withheld, positions 6555-6603]
CCTTTGACGTTGGAGTCCACGTTCTT
[37 nt withheld, positions 6630-6666]
ACCCTATCTCGGTCTATTCTTTTGATTTATAAGGGATTTTGCCGATTTCGGCCTATTGGTTAAAAAATGA
GCTGATTTAACAAAAATTTAACGCGAATTTTAACAAAATATTAACGCTTACAATTTAGGTGGCACTTTTC
GGGGAAATGTGCGCGGAACCCCTATTTGTTTATTTTTCTAAATACATTCAAATATGTATCCGCTCATGAG
ACAATAACCCTGATAAATGCTTCAATAATATTGAAAAAGGAAGAGTATGAGTATTCAACATTTCCGTGTC
GCCCTTATTCCCTTTTTTGCGGCATTTTGCCTTCCTGTTTTTGCTCACCCAGAAACGCTGGTGAAAGTAA
AAGATGCTGAAGATCAGTTGGGTGCACGAGTGGGTTACATCGAACTGGATCTCAACAGCGGTAAGATCCT
TGAGAGTTTTCGCCCCGAAGAACGTTTTCCAATGATGAGCACTTTTAAAGTTCTGCTATGTGGCGCGGTA
TTATCCCGTATTGACGCCGGGCAAGAGCAACTCGGTCGCCGCATACACTATTCTCAGAATGACTTGGTTG
AGTACTCACCAGTCACAGAAAAGCATCTTACGGATGGCATGACAGTAAGAGAATTATGCAGTGCTGCCAT
AACCATGAGTGATAACACTGCGGCCAACTTACTTCTGACAACGATCGGAGGACCGAAGGAGCTAACCGCT
TTTTTGCACAACATGGGGGATCATGTAACTCGCCTTGATCGTTGGGAACCGGAGCTGAATGAAGCCATAC
CAAACGACGAGCGTGACACCACGATGCCTGTAGCAATGGCAACAACGTTGCGCAAACTATTAACTGGCGA
ACTACTTACTCTAGCTTCCCGGCAACAATTAATAGACTGGATGGAGGCGGATAAAGTTGCAGGACCACTT
CTGCGCTCGGCCCTTCCGGCTGGCTGGTTTATTGCTGATAAATCTGGAGCCGGTGAGCGTGGGTCTCGCG
GTATCATTGCAGCACTGGGGCCAGATGGTAAGCCCTCCCGTATCGTAGTTATCTACACGACGGGGAGTCA
GGCAACTATGGATGAACGAAATAGACAGATCGCTGAGATAGGTGCCTCACTGATTAAGCATTGGTAACTG
TCAGACCAAGTTTACTCATATATACTTTAGATTGATTTAAAACTTCATTTTTAATTTAAAAGGATCTAGG
TGAAGATCCTTTTTGATAATCTCATGACCAAAATCCCTTAACGTGAGTTTTCGTTCCACTGAGCGTCAGA
CCCCGTAGAAAAGATCAAAGGATCTTC
